Addgene plasmid #209959: pLP4
Purpose: (Empty Backbone) Entry vector to store Level 0* parts
Depositing lab: Thorsten Mascher. Depositing organization: Technische Universitaet Dresden. Publication: Development of a Golden Gate Assembly-Based Genetic Toolbox for Lactiplantibacillus plantarum and Its Application for Engineering Monoterpenoid Biosynthesis. Li X, Schönberg PY, Wucherpfennig T, Hinze C, Sulaj F, Henle T, Mascher T. ACS Synth Biol. 2024 Sep 20;13(9):2764-2779. doi: 10.1021/acssynbio.4c00075. Epub 2024 Sep 10. PubMed 39254046.
Backbone
  Vector backbone: pLP4
  Vector type: Bacterial Expression
  Selectable markers: sfGFP
Growth in bacteria
  Bacterial resistance: Ampicillin, 100 μg/mL
  Growth temperature: 37°C
  Growth strain: DH5alpha
  Copy number: Low Copy
Gene/Insert
  Gene/Insert name: None
Terms and licenses: Academic/Nonprofit Terms; Industry Terms: Not Available to Industry
How to cite: pLP4 was a gift from Thorsten Mascher (Addgene plasmid # 209959 ; http://n2t.net/addgene:209959 ; RRID:Addgene_209959)
