[The description below was written by a language model from this plasmid's Addgene catalogue record and pLannotate feature annotations shown in this document.]
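Description:
pLP4 is a small (about 3.2 kb) empty entry vector from a Golden Gate assembly toolbox developed for engineering Lactiplantibacillus plantarum, and its stated role is to store "Level 0*" parts, the basic building blocks that are later combined into higher-order constructs. It is catalogued as a bacterial expression vector with no insert and is maintained in E. coli (DH5alpha). Propagation relies on a ColE1/pMB1-type origin of replication. The feature annotation labels this origin as high-copy, whereas the catalogue entry lists the plasmid as low copy, and the record does not resolve this discrepancy. Selection is by ampicillin, conferred by a TEM-type beta-lactamase gene (bla) driven by its own AmpR promoter and followed by the phage lambda t0 terminator, which limits read-through into the rest of the backbone.

The only other coding element is a superfolder GFP gene, followed by a series of three terminators (rrnB T1, T7Te and a his operon terminator) that insulate the cassette transcriptionally. The catalogue lists sfGFP as the "selectable marker", which suggests that it acts as a visual screening reporter. In Golden Gate entry vectors, such a fluorescent cassette is typically a placeholder that is replaced when a part is cloned in, so correct clones can be picked as non-fluorescent colonies. However, the record annotates neither the promoter driving sfGFP nor the Type IIS restriction sites that would flank a dropout cassette, so this arrangement is inferred, not documented. No Lactiplantibacillus replication origin or marker is annotated, consistent with use purely as an E. coli part-storage plasmid.
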