Features (pLannotate 1.2.2; 8 found; start..end, strand, type, name):
    181..894     +  CDS            superfolder GFP: GFP variant that folds robustly even when fused to poorly folded proteins (Pédelacq et al., 2006)
    906..977     +  terminator     rrnB T1 terminator: transcription terminator T1 from the E. coli rrnB gene
    993..1020    +  terminator     T7Te terminator: phage T7 early transcription terminator
   1048..1105    +  terminator     his operon terminator: This putative transcriptin terminator from the E. coli his operon has a 2-bp deletion introduced during synthesis. Its efficiency has not been determined.
   1300..1888    -  rep_origin     ori: high-copy-number ColE1/pMB1/pBR322/pUC origin of replication
   2071..2165    -  terminator     lambda t0 terminator: transcription terminator from phage lambda
   2194..3051    -  CDS            bla: BLAT_ECOLX - Experimental evidence at protein level: Swiss-Prot protein existence level 1. TEM-type are the most prevalent beta-lactamases in enterobacteria; they hydrolyze the beta-lactam bond in susceptible beta-lactam antibiotics, thus conferring resistance to penicillins and cephalosporins. TEM-3 and TEM-4 are capable of hydrolyzing cefotaxime and ceftazidime. TEM-5 is capable of hydrolyzing ceftazidime. TEM-6 is capable of hydrolyzing ceftazidime and aztreonam. TEM-8/CAZ-2, TEM- 16/CAZ-7 and TEM-24/CAZ-6 are markedly active against ceftazidime. IRT- 4 shows resistance to beta-lactamase in
   3052..3156    -  promoter       AmpR promoter: bla
>Addgene plasmid #209959 | pLP4 | addgene full sequence | sequence record 419342 | Addgene NGS Result
CGTCTCGCGAGACCGAAAGTGAAACGTGATTTCATGCGTCATTTTGAACATTTTGTAAATCTTATTTAAT
AATGTGTGCGGCAATTCACATTTAATTTATGAATGTTTTCTTAACATCGCGGCAACTCAAGAAACGGCAG
GTTCGGATCTTAGCTACTAGAGAAAGAGGAGAAATACTAGATGCGTAAAGGCGAAGAGCTGTTCACTGGT
GTCGTCCCTATTCTGGTGGAACTGGATGGTGATGTCAACGGTCATAAGTTTTCCGTGCGTGGCGAGGGTG
AAGGTGACGCAACTAATGGTAAACTGACGCTGAAGTTCATCTGTACTACTGGTAAACTGCCGGTTCCTTG
GCCGACTCTGGTAACGACGCTGACTTATGGTGTTCAGTGCTTTGCTCGTTATCCGGACCATATGAAGCAG
CATGACTTCTTCAAGTCCGCCATGCCGGAAGGCTATGTGCAGGAACGCACGATTTCCTTTAAGGATGACG
GCACGTACAAAACGCGTGCGGAAGTGAAATTTGAAGGCGATACCCTGGTAAACCGCATTGAGCTGAAAGG
CATTGACTTTAAAGAGGACGGCAATATCCTGGGCCATAAGCTGGAATACAATTTTAACAGCCACAATGTT
TACATCACCGCCGATAAACAAAAAAATGGCATTAAAGCGAATTTTAAAATTCGCCACAACGTGGAGGATG
GCAGCGTGCAGCTGGCTGATCACTACCAGCAAAACACTCCAATCGGTGATGGTCCTGTTCTGCTGCCAGA
CAATCACTATCTGAGCACGCAAAGCGTTCTGTCTAAAGATCCGAACGAGAAACGCGATCATATGGTTCTG
CTGGAGTTCGTAACCGCAGCGGGCATCACGCATGGTATGGATGAACTGTACAAATGACCAGGCATCAAAT
AAAACGAAAGGCTCAGTCGAAAGACTGGGCCTTTCGTTTTATCTGTTGTTTGTCGGTGAACGCTCTCTAC
TAGAGTCACACTGGCTCACCTTCGGGTGGGCCTTTCTGCGTTTATAGGTCTCATGAGACGGATCCAGTCC
GGCAAAAAAGGGCAAGGTGTCACCACCCTGCCCTTTTTCTTTAAAACCGAAAAGATTACTTCGCGTTATG
CAGGCTTCCTCGCTCACTGACTCGCTGCGCTCGGTCGTTCGGCTGCGGCGAGCGGTATCAGCTCACTCAA
AGGCGGTAATACGGTTATCCACAGAATCAGGGGATAACGCAGGAAAGAACATGTGAGCAAAAGGCCAGCA
AAAGGCCAGGAACCGTAAAAAGGCCGCGTTGCTGGCGTTTTTCCACAGGCTCCGCCCCCCTGACGAGCAT
CACAAAAATCGACGCTCAAGTCAGAGGTGGCGAAACCCGACAGGACTATAAAGATACCAGGCGTTTCCCC
CTGGAAGCTCCCTCGTGCGCTCTCCTGTTCCGACCCTGCCGCTTACCGGATACCTGTCCGCCTTTCTCCC
TTCGGGAAGCGTGGCGCTTTCTCATAGCTCACGCTGTAGGTATCTCAGTTCGGTGTAGGTCGTTCGCTCC
AAGCTGGGCTGTGTGCACGAACCCCCCGTTCAGCCCGACCGCTGCGCCTTATCCGGTAACTATCGTCTTG
AGTCCAACCCGGTAAGACACGACTTATCGCCACTGGCAGCAGCCACTGGTAACAGGATTAGCAGAGCGAG
GTATGTAGGCGGTGCTACAGAGTTCTTGAAGTGGTGGCCTAACTACGGCTACACTAGAAGAACAGTATTT
GGTATCTGCGCTCTGCTGAAGCCAGTTACCTTCGGAAAAAGAGTTGGTAGCTCTTGATCCGGCAAACAAA
CCACCGCTGGTAGCGGTGGTTTTTTTGTTTGCAAGCAGCAGATTACGCGCAGAAAAAAAGGATCTCAAGA
AGATCCTTTGATCTTTTCTACGGGGTCTGACGCTCAGTGGAACGAAAACTCACGTTAAGGGATTTTGGTC
ATGAGATTATCAAAAAGGATCTTCACCTAGATCCTTTTAAATTAAAAATGAAGTTTTAAATCAATCTAAA
GTATATATGAGTAAACTTGGTCTGACAGCTCGAGGCTTGGATTCTCACCAATAAAAAACGCCCGGCGGCA
ACCGAGCGTTCTGAACAAATCCAGATGGAGTTCTGAGGTCATTACTGGATCTATCAACAGGAGTCCAAAC
GTGTAAACTTGGTCTGACAGTTACCAATGCTTAATCAGTGAGGCACCTATCTCAGCGATCTGTCTATTTC
GTTCATCCATAGTTGCCTGACTCCCCGTCGTGTAGATAACTACGATACGGGAGGGCTTACCATCTGGCCC
CAGTGCTGCAATGATACCGCGAGAACCACGCTCACCGGCTCCAGATTTATCAGCAATAAACCAGCCAGCC
GGAAGGGCCGAGCGCAGAAGTGGTCCTGCAACTTTATCCGCCTCCATCCAGTCTATTAATTGTTGCCGGG
AAGCTAGAGTAAGTAGTTCGCCAGTTAATAGTTTGCGCAACGTTGTTGCCATTGCTGCAGGCATCGTGGT
GTCACGCTCGTCGTTTGGTATGGCTTCATTCAGCTCCGGTTCCCAACGATCAAGGCGAGTTACATGATCC
CCCATGTTGTGCAAAAAAGCGGTTAGCTCCTTCGGTCCTCCGATCGTTGTCAGAAGTAAGTTGGCCGCAG
TGTTATCACTCATGGTTATGGCAGCACTGCATAATTCTCTTACTGTCATGCCATCCGTAAGATGCTTTTC
TGTGACTGGTGAGTACTCAACCAAGTCATTCTGAGAATAGTGTATGCGGCGACCGAGTTGCTCTTGCCCG
GCGTCAACACGGGATAATACCGCGCCACATAGCAGAACTTTAAAAGTGCTCATCATTGGAAAACGTTCTT
CGGGGCGAAAACTCTCAAGGATCTTACCGCTGTTGAGATCCAGTTCGATGTAACCCACTCGTGCACCCAA
CTGATCTTCAGCATCTTTTACTTTCACCAGCGTTTCTGGGTGAGCAAAAACAGGAAGGCAAAATGCCGCA
AAAAAGGGAATAAGGGCGACACGGAAATGTTGAATACTCATACTCTTCCTTTTTCAATATTATTGAAGCA
TTTATCAGGGTTATTGTCTCATGAGCGGATACATATTTGAATGTATTTAGAAAAATAAACAAATAGGGGT
TCCGCGCACATTTCCCCGAAAA
